>Addgene plasmid #141887 | TFORF1919 | addgene full sequence | sequence record 392593 | Addgene NGS Result
GGCTCCGGTGCCCGTCAGTGGGCAGAGCGCACATCGCCCACAGTCCCCGAGAAGTTGGGGGGAGGGGTCG
GCAATTGAACCGGTGCCTAGAGAAGGTGGCGCGGGGTAAACTGGGAAAGTGATGTCGTGTACTGGCTCCG
CCTTTTTCCCGAGGGTGGGGGAGAACCGTATATAAGTGCAGTAGTCGCCGTGAACGTTCTTTTTCGCAAC
GGGTTTGCCGCCAGAACACAGGTAAGTGCCGTGTGTGGTTCCCGCGGGCCTGGCCTCTTTACGGGTTATG
GCCCTTGCGTGCCTTGAATTACTTCCACCTGGCTGCAGTACGTGATTCTTGATCCCGAGCTTCGGGTTGG
AAGTGGGTGGGAGAGTTCGAGGCCTTGCGCTTAAGGAGCCCCTTCGCCTCGTGCTTGAGTTGAGGCCTGG
CCTGGGCGCTGGGGCCGCCGCGTGCGAATCTGGTGGCACCTTCGCGCCTGTCTCGCTGCTTTCGATAAGT
CTCTAGCCATTTAAAATTTTTGATGACCTGCTGCGACGCTTTTTTTCTGGCAAGATAGTCTTGTAAATGC
GGGCCAAGATCTGCACACTGGTATTTCGGTTTTTGGGGCCGCGGGCGGCGACGGGGCCCGTGCGTCCCAG
CGCACATGTTCGGCGAGGCGGGGCCTGCGAGCGCGGCCACCGAGAATCGGACGGGGGTAGTCTCAAGCTG
GCCGGCCTGCTCTGGTGCCTGGCCTCGCGCCGCCGTGTATCGCCCCGCCCTGGGCGGCAAGGCTGGCCCG
GTCGGCACCAGTTGCGTGAGCGGAAAGATGGCCGCTTCCCGGCCCTGCTGCAGGGAGCTCAAAATGGAGG
ACGCGGCGCTCGGGAGAGCGGGCGGGTGAGTCACCCACACAAAGGAAAAGGGCCTTTCCGTCCTCAGCCG
TCGCTTCATGTGACTCCACGGAGTACCGGGCGCCGTCCAGGCACCTCGATTAGTTCTCGAGCTTTTGGAG
TACGTCGTCTTTAGGTTGGGGGGAGGGGTTTTATGCGATGGAGTTTCCCCACACTGAGTGGGTGGAGACT
GAAGTTAGGCCAGCTTGGCACTTGATGTAATTCTCCTTGGAATTTGCCCTTTTTGAGTTTGGATCTTGGT
TCATTCTCAAGCCTCAGACAGTGGTTCAAAGTTTTTTTCTTCCATTTCAGGTGTCGTGAGGCTAGCACCG
CCACCATGCGTATCCCCGTAGATGCCAGCACGAGCCGCCGCTTCACGCCGCCTTCCACCGCGCTGAGCCC
AGGCAAGATGAGCGAGGCGTTGCCGCTGGGCGCCCCGGACGCCGGCGCTGCCCTGGCCGGCAAGCTGAGG
AGCGGCGACCGCAGCATGGTGGAGGTGCTGGCCGACCACCCGGGCGAGCTGGTGCGCACCGACAGCCCCA
ACTTCCTCTGCTCCGTGCTGCCTACGCACTGGCGCTGCAACAAGACCCTGCCCATCGCTTTCAAGGTGGT
GGCCCTAGGGGATGTTCCAGATGGCACTCTGGTCACTGTGATGGCTGGCAATGATGAAAACTACTCGGCT
GAGCTGAGAAATGCTACCGCAGCCATGAAGAACCAGGTTGCAAGATTTAATGACCTCAGGTTTGTCGGTC
GAAGTGGAAGAGGGAAAAGCTTCACTCTGACCATCACTGTCTTCACAAACCCACCGCAAGTCGCCACCTA
CCACAGAGCCATCAAAATCACAGTGGATGGGCCCCGAGAACCTCGAAGACATCGGCAGAAACTAGATGAT
CAGACCAAGCCCGGGAGCTTGTCCTTTTCCGAGCGGCTCAGTGAACTGGAGCAGCTGCGGCGCACAGCCA
TGAGGGTCAGCCCACACCACCCAGCCCCCACGCCCAACCCTCGTGCCTCCCTGAACCACTCCACTGCCTT
TAACCCTCAGCCTCAGAGTCAGATGCAGGAGGAAGACACAGCACCCTGGAGATGTTAGTAATGAACTAGT
CCGTAACTTGAAAGTATTTCGATTTCTTGGCTTTATATATCTTGTGGAAAGGACGACTGTCGTAGTCCAG
TAAAGAAGGGACGCGTTAAGTCGACAATCAACCTCTGGATTACAAAATTTGTGAAAGATTGACTGGTATT
CTTAACTATGTTGCTCCTTTTACGCTATGTGGATACGCTGCTTTAATGCCTTTGTATCATGCTATTGCTT
CCCGTATGGCTTTCATTTTCTCCTCCTTGTATAAATCCTGGTTGCTGTCTCTTTATGAGGAGTTGTGGCC
CGTTGTCAGGCAACGTGGCGTGGTGTGCACTGTGTTTGCTGACGCAACCCCCACTGGTTGGGGCATTGCC
ACCACCTGTCAGCTCCTTTCCGGGACTTTCGCTTTCCCCCTCCCTATTGCCACGGCGGAACTCATCGCCG
CCTGCCTTGCCCGCTGCTGGACAGGGGCTCGGCTGTTGGGCACTGACAATTCCGTGGTGTTGTCGGGGAA
ATCATCGTCCTTTCCTTGGCTGCTCGCCTGTGTTGCCACCTGGATTCTGCGCGGGACGTCCTTCTGCTAC
GTCCCTTCGGCCCTCAATCCAGCGGACCTTCCTTCCCGCGGCCTGCTGCCGGCTCTGCGGCCTCTTCCGC
GTCTTCGCCTTCGCCCTCAGACGAGTCGGATCTCCCTTTGGGCCGCCTCCCCGCGTCGACTTTAAGACCA
ATGACTTACAAGGCAGCTGTAGATCTTAGCCACTTTTTAAAAGAAAAGGGGGGACTGGAAGGGCTAATTC
ACTCCCAACGAAGACAAGATCTGCTTTTTGCTTGTACTGGGTCTCTCTGGTTAGACCAGATCTGAGCCTG
GGAGCTCTCTGGCTAACTAGGGAACCCACTGCTTAAGCCTCAATAAAGCTTGCCTTGAGTGCTTCAAGTA
GTGTGTGCCCGTCTGTTGTGTGACTCTGGTAACTAGAGATCCCTCAGACCCTTTTAGTCAGTGTGGAAAA
TCTCTAGCAGTACGTATAGTAGTTCATGTCATCTTATTATTCAGTATTTATAACTTGCAAAGAAATGAAT
ATCAGAGAGTGAGAGGAACTTGTTTATTGCAGCTTATAATGGTTACAAATAAAGCAATAGCATCACAAAT
TTCACAAATAAAGCATTTTTTTCACTGCATTCTAGTTGTGGTTTGTCCAAACTCATCAATGTATCTTATC
ATGTCTGGCTCTAGCTATCCCGCCCCTAACTCCGCCCATCCCGCCCCTAACTCCGCCCAGTTCCGCCCAT
TCTCCGCCCCATGGCTGACTAATTTTTTTTATTTATGCAGAGGCCGAGGCCGCCTCGGCCTCTGAGCTAT
TCCAGAAGTAGTGAGGAGGCTTTTTTGGAGGCCTAGGGACGTACCCAATTCGCCCTATAGTGAGTCGTAT
TACGCGCGCTCACTGGCCGTCGTTTTACAACGTCGTGACTGGGAAAACCCTGGCGTTACCCAACTTAATC
GCCTTGCAGCACATCCCCCTTTCGCCAGCTGGCGTAATAGCGAAGAGGCCCGCACCGATCGCCCTTCCCA
ACAGTTGCGCAGCCTGAATGGCGAATGGG
[124 nt withheld, positions 3530-3653]
C
[91 nt withheld, positions 3655-3745]
A
[49 nt withheld, positions 3747-3795]
CCTTTGACGTTGGAGTCCACGTTCTTT
[37 nt withheld, positions 3823-3859]
ACCCTATCTCGGTCTATTCTTTTGATTTATAAGGGATTTTGCCGATTTCGGCCTATTGGTTAAAAAATGA
GCTGATTTAACAAAAATTTAACGCGAATTTTAACAAAATATTAACGCTTACAATTTAGGTGGCACTTTTC
GGGGAAATGTGCGCGGAACCCCTATTTGTTTATTTTTCTAAATACATTCAAATATGTATCCGCTCATGAG
ACAATAACCCTGATAAATGCTTCAATAATATTGAAAAAGGAAGAGTATGAGTATTCAACATTTCCGTGTC
GCCCTTATTCCCTTTTTTGCGGCATTTTGCCTTCCTGTTTTTGCTCACCCAGAAACGCTGGTGAAAGTAA
AAGATGCTGAAGATCAGTTGGGTGCACGAGTGGGTTACATCGAACTGGATCTCAACAGCGGTAAGATCCT
TGAGAGTTTTCGCCCCGAAGAACGTTTTCCAATGATGAGCACTTTTAAAGTTCTGCTATGTGGCGCGGTA
TTATCCCGTATTGACGCCGGGCAAGAGCAACTCGGTCGCCGCATACACTATTCTCAGAATGACTTGGTTG
AGTACTCACCAGTCACAGAAAAGCATCTTACGGATGGCATGACAGTAAGAGAATTATGCAGTGCTGCCAT
AACCATGAGTGATAACACTGCGGCCAACTTACTTCTGACAACGATCGGAGGACCGAAGGAGCTAACCGCT
TTTTTGCACAACATGGGGGATCATGTAACTCGCCTTGATCGTTGGGAACCGGAGCTGAATGAAGCCATAC
CAAACGACGAGCGTGACACCACGATGCCTGTAGCAATGGCAACAACGTTGCGCAAACTATTAACTGGCGA
ACTACTTACTCTAGCTTCCCGGCAACAATTAATAGACTGGATGGAGGCGGATAAAGTTGCAGGACCACTT
CTGCGCTCGGCCCTTCCGGCTGGCTGGTTTATTGCTGATAAATCTGGAGCCGGTGAGCGTGGGTCTCGCG
GTATCATTGCAGCACTGGGGCCAGATGGTAAGCCCTCCCGTATCGTAGTTATCTACACGACGGGGAGTCA
GGCAACTATGGATGAACGAAATAGACAGATCGCTGAGATAGGTGCCTCACTGATTAAGCATTGGTAACTG
TCAGACCAAGTTTACTCATATATACTTTAGATTGATTTAAAACTTCATTTTTAATTTAAAAGGATCTAGG
TGAAGATCCTTTTTGATAATCTCATGACCAAAATCCCTTAACGTGAGTTTTCGTTCCACTGAGCGTCAGA
CCCCGTAGAAAAGATCAAAGGATCTTCTTGAGATCCTTTTTTTCTGCGCGTAATCTGCTGCTTGCAAACA
AAAAAACCACCGCTACCAGCGGTGGTTTGTTTGCCGGATCAAGAGCTACCAACTCTTTTTCCGAAGGTAA
CTGGCTTCAGCAGAGCGCAGATACCAAATACTGTTCTTCTAGTGTAGCCGTAGTTAGGCCACCACTTCAA
GAACTCTGTAGCACCGCCTACATACCTCGCTCTGCTAATCCTGTTACCAGTGGCTGCTGCCAGTGGCGAT
AAGTCGTGTCTTACCGGGTTGGACTCAAGACGATAGTTACCGGATAAGGCGCAGCGGTCGGGCTGAACGG
GGGGTTCGTGCACACAGCCCAGCTTGGAGCGAACGACCTACACCGAACTGAGATACCTACAGCGTGAGCT
ATGAGAAAGCGCCACGCTTCCCGAAGGGAGAAAGGCGGACAGGTATCCGGTAAGCGGCAGGGTCGGAACA
GGAGAGCGCACGAGGGAGCTTCCAGGGGGAAACGCCTGGTATCTTTATAGTCCTGTCGGGTTTCGCCACC
TCTGACTTGAGCGTCGATTTTTGTGATGCTCGTCAGGGGGGCGGAGCCTATGGAAAAACGCCAGCAACGC
GGCCTTTTTACGGTTCCTGGCCTTTTGCTGGCCTTTTGCTCACATGTTCTTTCCTGCGTTATCCCCTGAT
TCTGTGGATAACCGTATTACCGCCTTTGAGTGAGCTGATACCGCTCGCCGCAGCCGAACGACCGAGCGCA
GCGAGTCAGTGAGCGAGGAAGCGGAAGAGCGCCCAATACGCAAACCGCCTCTCCCCGCGCGTTGGCCGAT
TCATTAATGCAGCTGGCACGACAGGTTTCCCGACTGGAAAGCGGGCAGTGAGCGCAACGCAATTAATGTG
AGTTAGCTCACTCATTAGGCACCCCAGGCTTTACACTTTATGCTTCCGGCTCGTATGTTGTGTGGAATTG
TGAGCGGATAACAATTTCACACAGGAAACAGCTATGACCATGATTACGCCAAGCGCGCAATTAACCCTCA
CTAAAGGGAACAAAAGCTGGAGCTGCAAGCTTAATGTAGTCTTATGCAATACTCTTGTAGTCTTGCAACA
TGGTAACGATGAGTTAGCAACATGCCTTACAAGGAGAGAAAAAGCACCGTGCATGCCGATTGGTGGAAGT
AAGGTGGTACGATCGTGCCTTATTAGGAAGGCAACAGACGGGTCTGACATGGATTGGACGAACCACTGAA
TTGCCGCATTGCAGAGATATTGTATTTAAGTGCCTAGCTCGATACATAAACGGGTCTCTCTGGTTAGACC
AGATCTGAGCCTGGGAGCTCTCTGGCTAACTAGGGAACCCACTGCTTAAGCCTCAATAAAGCTTGCCTTG
AGTGCTTCAAGTAGTGTGTGCCCGTCTGTTGTGTGACTCTGGTAACTAGAGATCCCTCAGACCCTTTTAG
TCAGTGTGGAAAATCTCTAGCAGTGGCGCCCGAACAGGGACTTGAAAGCGAAAGGGAAACCAGAGGAGCT
CTCTCGACGCAGGACTCGGCTTGCTGAAGCGCGCACGGCAAGAGGCGAGGGGCGGCGACTGGTGAGTACG
CCAAAAATTTTGACTAGCGGAGGCTAGAAGGAGAGAGATGGGTGCGAGAGCGTCAGTATTAAGCGGGGGA
GAATTAGATCGCGATGGGAAAAAATTCGGTTAAGGCCAGGGGGAAAGAAAAAATATAAATTAAAACATAT
AGTATGGGCAAGCAGGGAGCTAGAACGATTCGCAGTTAATCCTGGCCTGTTAGAAACATCAGAAGGCTGT
AGACAAATACTGGGACAGCTACAACCATCCCTTCAGACAGGATCAGAAGAACTTAGATCATTATATAATA
CAGTAGCAACCCTCTATTGTGTGCATCAAAGGATAGAGATAAAAGACACCAAGGAAGCTTTAGACAAGAT
AGAGGAAGAGCAAAACAAAAGTAAGACCACCGCACAGCAAGCGGCCGCTGATCTTCAGACCTGGAGGAGG
AGATATGAGGGACAATTGGAGAAGTGAATTATATAAATATAAAGTAGTAAAAATTGAACCATTAGGAGTA
GCACCCACCAAGGCAAAGAGAAGAGTGGTGCAGAGAGAAAAAAGAGCAGTGGGAATAGGAGCTTTGTTCC
TTGGGTTCTTGGGAGCAGCAGGAAGCACTATGGGCGCAGCGTCAATGACGCTGACGGTACAGGCCAGACA
ATTATTGTCTGGTATAGTGCAGCAGCAGAACAATTTGCTGAGGGCTATTGAGGCGCAACAGCATCTGTTG
CAACTCACAGTCTGGGGCATCAAGCAGCTCCAGGCAAGAATCCTGGCTGTGGAAAGATACCTAAAGGATC
AACAGCTCCTGGGGATTTGGGGTTGCTCTGGAAAACTCATTTGCACCACTGCTGTGCCTTGGAATGCTAG
TTGGAGTAATAAATCTCTGGAACAGATTTGGAATCACACGACCTGGATGGAGTGGGACAGAGAAATTAAC
AATTACACAAGCTTAATACACTCCTTAATTGAAGAATCGCAAAACCAGCAAGAAAAGAATGAACAAGAAT
TATTGGAATTAGATAAATGGGCAAGTTTGTGGAATTGGTTTAACATAACAAATTGGCTGTGGTATATAAA
ATTATTCATAATGATAGTAGGAGGCTTGGTAGGTTTAAGAATAGTTTTTGCTGTACTTTCTATAGTGAAT
AGAGTTAGGCAGGGATATTCACCATTATCGTTTCAGACCCACCTCCCAACCCCGAGGGGACCCATGCATT
GCATCTCAATTAGTCAGCAACCAGGTGTGGAAAGTCCCCAGGCTCCCCAGCAGGCAGAAGTATGCAAAGC
ATGCGTCTCAATTAGTCAGCAACCATAGTCCCGCCCCTAACTCCGCCCATCCCGCCCCTAACTCCGCCCA
GTTCCGCCCATTCTCCGCCCCATGGCTGACTAATTTTTTTTATTTATGCAGAGGCCGAGGCCGCCTCGGC
CTCTGAGCTATTCCAGAAGTAGTGAGGAGGCTTTTTTGGAGGCCTAGGCTTTTGCAAAAAGCTTTCTAGA
GGTACCACCGGAGCTTACCATGACCGAGTACAAGCCCACGGTGCGCCTCGCCACCCGCGACGACGTCCCC
AGGGCCGTACGCACCCTCGCCGCCGCGTTCGCCGACTACCCCGCCACGCGCCACACCGTCGATCCGGACC
GCCACATCGAGCGGGTCACCGAGCTGCAAGAACTCTTCCTCACGCGCGTCGGGCTCGACATCGGCAAGGT
GTGGGTCGCGGACGACGGCGCCGCCGTGGCGGTCTGGACCACGCCGGAGAGCGTCGAAGCGGGGGCGGTG
TTCGCCGAGATCGGCCCGCGCATGGCCGAGTTGAGCGGTTCCCGGCTGGCCGCGCAGCAACAGATGGAAG
GCCTCCTGGCGCCGCACCGGCCCAAGGAGCCCGCGTGGTTCCTGGCCACCGTCGGCGTCTCGCCCGACCA
CCAGGGCAAGGGTCTGGGCAGCGCCGTCGTGCTCCCCGGAGTGGAGGCGGCCGAGCGCGCCGGGGTGCCC
GCCTTCCTGGAGACCTCCGCGCCCCGCAACCTCCCCTTCTACGAGCGGCTCGGCTTCACCGTCACCGCCG
ACGTCGAGGTGCCCGAAGGACCGCGCACCTGGTGCATGACCCGCAAGCCCGGTGCCAGTTAACGAATTCT
AGATCTTGAGACAAATGGCAGTATTCATCCACAATTTTAAAAGAAAAGGGGGGATTGGGGGGTACAGTGC
AGGGGAAAGAATAGTAGACATAATAGCAACAGACATACAAACTAAAGAATTACAAAAACAAATTACAAAA
ATTCAAAATTTTCGGGTTTATTACAGGGACAGCAGAGATCCACTTTGGCGCCGGCTCGAGGCCTGCAGGT
GCAAAGATGGATAAAGTTTTAAACAGAGAGGAATCTTTGCAGCTAATGGACCTTCTAGGTCTTGAAAGGA
GTGGGAATT
Features (pLannotate 1.2.2; 31 found; start..end, strand, type, name):
      1..1179    +  promoter       EF-1α promoter: strong constitutive promoter for human elongation factor EF-1α
   1196..1939    +  CDS            RUNX1 (fragment): RUNX1_HUMAN - Also known as AML1, CBFA2. Experimental evidence at protein level: Swiss-Prot protein existence level 1. Isoform AML-1L interferes with the transactivation activity of RUNX1. From Homo sapiens (Human).
   1961..2014    +  promoter       U6 promoter (fragment): RNA polymerase III promoter for human U6 snRNA
   2056..2644    +  misc_feature   WPRE: woodchuck hepatitis virus posttranscriptional regulatory element
   2695..2714    +  misc_feature   cPPT/CTS (fragment): central polypurine tract and central termination sequence of HIV-1
   2716..2949    +  LTR            3' LTR (ΔU3): self-inactivating 3' long terminal repeat (LTR) from HIV-1
   3027..3148    +  polyA_signal   SV40 poly(A) signal: SV40 polyadenylation signal
   3188..3323    +  rep_origin     SV40 ori: SV40 origin of replication
   3344..3362    -  promoter       T7 promoter: promoter for bacteriophage T7 RNA polymerase
   3370..3525    +  CDS            lacZα (fragment): LacZα fragment of β-galactosidase; lacZ fragment
   3530..3958    +  rep_origin     f1 ori (sequence partly withheld): f1 bacteriophage origin of replication; arrow indicates direction of (+) strand synthesis
   4011..4115    +  promoter       AmpR promoter: bla
   4116..4976    +  CDS            AmpR: β-lactamase; bla; confers resistance to ampicillin, carbenicillin, and related antibiotics
   5147..5735    +  rep_origin     ori: high-copy-number ColE1/pMB1/pBR322/pUC origin of replication
   5918..6010    +  CDS            lacI (fragment): lac repressor; lacI; The lac repressor binds to the lac operator to inhibit transcription in E. coli. This inhibition can be relieved by adding lactose or isopropyl-β-D-thiogalactopyranoside (IPTG).
   6023..6044    +  protein_bind   CAP binding site: CAP binding activates transcription in the presence of cAMP. E. coli catabolite activator protein
   6059..6089    +  promoter       lac promoter: promoter for the E. coli lac operon
   6097..6113    +  protein_bind   lac operator: The lac repressor binds to the lac operator to inhibit transcription in E. coli. This inhibition can be relieved by adding lactose or isopropyl-β-D-thiogalactopyranoside (IPTG). lac repressor encoded by lacI
   6158..6176    +  promoter       T3 promoter: promoter for bacteriophage T3 RNA polymerase
   6204..6430    +  promoter       RSV promoter: Rous sarcoma virus enhancer/promoter
   6431..6611    +  LTR            5' LTR (truncated): truncated 5' long terminal repeat (LTR) from HIV-1
   6658..6783    +  misc_feature   HIV-1 Ψ: packaging signal of human immunodeficiency virus type 1
   6767..7130    +  CDS            HIV-1 gag (fragment): gag protein from human immunodeficiency virus 1; gag
   7276..7509    +  misc_feature   RRE: The Rev response element (RRE) of HIV-1 allows for Rev-dependent mRNA export from the nucleus to the cytoplasm.
   7886..7912    +  CDS            Rev (fragment): human immunodeficiency virus 1 (HIV-1) Rev protein; rev; enhances nuclear export of unspliced and incompletely spliced viral mRNAs
   7919..7942    +  promoter       SV40 promoter (fragment): SV40 early promoter
   7943..8014    +  promoter       SV40 promoter (fragment): SV40 enhancer and early promoter
   8038..8173    +  rep_origin     SV40 ori: SV40 origin of replication
   8219..8815    +  CDS            PuroR (fragment): puromycin N-acetyltransferase; pac from Streptomyces; confers resistance to puromycin
   8864..8981    +  misc_feature   cPPT/CTS: central polypurine tract and central termination sequence of HIV-1
   9046..9112    +  CDS            small t antigen (fragment): SV40 (simian virus 40) small t antigen
