[The description below was written by a language model from this plasmid's Addgene catalogue record and pLannotate feature annotations shown in this document.]
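Description:
TFORF1919 is a lentiviral mammalian expression plasmid built on the pLX_TRC317 backbone. It belongs to a barcoded transcription factor ORF collection designed for overexpression and pooled screening. It is propagated in E. coli through a high-copy ColE1/pUC-type origin with ampicillin selection (AmpR), and it also carries an f1 origin. The depositor warns that the plasmid can recombine in bacteria, as is common for constructs with repeated LTR sequences. The sequenced record is 9,118 nt, which matches the stated backbone plus an insert of about 850 bp.

The payload is a human RUNX1 (AML1/CBFA2) open reading frame driven by the strong constitutive EF-1α promoter. The feature table labels the ORF as a fragment relative to the Swiss-Prot reference. This fits the short insert size and the specific transcript isoform cited by the depositor, so it probably reflects a shorter RUNX1 isoform rather than a truncation artefact. According to the record, each ORF in the collection is paired with a unique 24-bp barcode that identifies the transcription factor in pooled experiments. The barcode is not annotated in the table. A WPRE downstream of the ORF enhances transcript stability and expression.

The viral framework is third-generation and self-inactivating. An RSV promoter fused to a truncated HIV-1 5' LTR drives genomic RNA production, followed by the Ψ packaging signal, RRE, cPPT/CTS and a ΔU3 3' LTR. Within the proviral region, an SV40 early promoter drives a puromycin resistance gene for selecting transduced cells. Typical use is packaging into lentivirus to overexpress RUNX1, alone or within the pooled library, for example in directed differentiation screens.
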