Addgene plasmid #141887: TFORF1919
Purpose: Lentiviral vector for overexpressing transcription factor ORFs with unique 24-bp barcodes. Barcodes facilitate identification of transcription factors in pooled screens.
Depositing lab: Feng Zhang. Depositing organization: Broad Institute. Publication: A transcription factor atlas of directed differentiation. Joung J, Ma S, Tay T, Geiger-Schuller KR, Kirchgatterer PC, Verdine VK, Guo B, Arias-Garcia MA, Allen WE, Singh A, Kuksenko O, Abudayyeh OO, Gootenberg JS, Fu Z, Macrae RK, Buenrostro JD, Regev A, Zhang F. Cell. 2023 Jan 5;186(1):209-229.e26. doi: 10.1016/j.cell.2022.11.026. PubMed 36608654.
Backbone
  Vector backbone: pLX_TRC317
  Backbone manufacturer: Broad Institute Genetic Perturbation Platform
  Backbone size w/o insert (bp): 8264
  Vector type: Mammalian Expression, Lentiviral
  Selectable markers: Puromycin
Growth in bacteria
  Bacterial resistance: Ampicillin, 100 μg/mL
  Growth temperature: 37°C
  Growth strain: NEB Stable
  Copy number: High Copy
Gene/Insert
  Gene/Insert name: RUNX1
  Species: H. sapiens (human)
  Insert size (bp): 854
  Entrez Gene: RUNX1 (a.k.a. AML1, AML1-EVI-1, AMLCR1, CBF2alpha, CBFA2, EVI-1, PEBP2aB, PEBP2alpha)
  Promoter: EF1a
  Cloning method: Unknown
  Sequencing primers: 5′ GGGTGGAGACTGAAGTTAGGCCAG; 3′ CACATAGCGTAAAAGGAGCAACATAG
Terms and licenses: Academic/Nonprofit Terms; Industry Terms: Not Available to Industry
Depositor comments: NM_001122607,ENST00000358356 . The transcription factor ORF portion of this plasmid was synthesized by Genewiz. Please test multiple small colonies in case of plasmid recombination. To make this collection available in a timely manner, a portion of this collection was not fully sequenced by Addgene. If an Addgene verified full plasmid sequence is not available, please contact us prior to placing an order to request the full sequence.
How to cite: TFORF1919 was a gift from Feng Zhang (Addgene plasmid # 141887 ; http://n2t.net/addgene:141887 ; RRID:Addgene_141887)
