>Addgene plasmid #141887 | TFORF1919 | depositor partial sequence | sequence record 277798 | Insert
ACCGCCACCATGCGTATCCCCGTAGATGCCAGCACGAGCCGCCGCTTCACGCCGCCTTCCACCGCGCTGA
GCCCAGGCAAGATGAGCGAGGCGTTGCCGCTGGGCGCCCCGGACGCCGGCGCTGCCCTGGCCGGCAAGCT
GAGGAGCGGCGACCGCAGCATGGTGGAGGTGCTGGCCGACCACCCGGGCGAGCTGGTGCGCACCGACAGC
CCCAACTTCCTCTGCTCCGTGCTGCCTACGCACTGGCGCTGCAACAAGACCCTGCCCATCGCTTTCAAGG
TGGTGGCCCTAGGGGATGTTCCAGATGGCACTCTGGTCACTGTGATGGCTGGCAATGATGAAAACTACTC
GGCTGAGCTGAGAAATGCTACCGCAGCCATGAAGAACCAGGTTGCAAGATTTAATGACCTCAGGTTTGTC
GGTCGAAGTGGAAGAGGGAAAAGCTTCACTCTGACCATCACTGTCTTCACAAACCCACCGCAAGTCGCCA
CCTACCACAGAGCCATCAAAATCACAGTGGATGGGCCCCGAGAACCTCGAAGACATCGGCAGAAACTAGA
TGATCAGACCAAGCCCGGGAGCTTGTCCTTTTCCGAGCGGCTCAGTGAACTGGAGCAGCTGCGGCGCACA
GCCATGAGGGTCAGCCCACACCACCCAGCCCCCACGCCCAACCCTCGTGCCTCCCTGAACCACTCCACTG
CCTTTAACCCTCAGCCTCAGAGTCAGATGCAGGAGGAAGACACAGCACCCTGGAGATGTTAGTAATGAAC
TAGTCCGTAACTTGAAAGTATTTCGATTTCTTGGCTTTATATATCTTGTGGAAAGGACGACTGTCGTAGT
CCAGTAAAGAAGGG
