>Addgene plasmid #141887 | TFORF1919 | depositor partial sequence | sequence record 277799 | Barcode
CTGTCGTAGTCCAGTAAAGAAGGG
